Addgene plasmid #186085: pIG-712pUC19-tNGFR-P2A-ITCH
Purpose: Knockin of truncated NGFR to target gene
Depositing lab: Alexander Marson. Depositing organization: J. David Gladstone Institutes. Publication: High-yield genome engineering in primary cells using a hybrid ssDNA repair template and small-molecule cocktails. Shy BR, Vykunta VS, Ha A, Talbot A, Roth TL, Nguyen DN, Pfeifer WG, Chen YY, Blaeschke F, Shifrut E, Vedova S, Mamedov MR, Chung JJ, Li H, Yu R, Wu D, Wolf J, Martin TG, Castro CE, Ye L, Esensten JH, Eyquem J, Marson A. Nat Biotechnol. 2022 Aug 25:10.1038/s41587-022-01418-8. doi: 10.1038/s41587-022-01418-8. PubMed 36008610.
Backbone
  Vector backbone: PUC19
  Vector type: CRISPR
Growth in bacteria
  Bacterial resistance: Ampicillin, 100 μg/mL
  Growth temperature: 37°C
  Growth strain: DH5alpha
  Copy number: High Copy
Gene/Insert
  Gene/Insert name: ITCH
  Species: H. sapiens (human)
  Mutation: WT with tNGFR sequence
  Entrez Gene: ITCH (a.k.a. ADMFD, AIF4, AIP4, NAPP1)
  Cloning method: Unknown
Terms and licenses: Academic/Nonprofit Terms; Industry Terms: Not Available to Industry
Depositor comments: Please visit https://www.biorxiv.org/content/10.1101/2021.09.02.458799v1 for bioRxiv preprint.
How to cite: pIG-712pUC19-tNGFR-P2A-ITCH was a gift from Alexander Marson (Addgene plasmid # 186085 ; http://n2t.net/addgene:186085 ; RRID:Addgene_186085)
