[The description below was written by a language model from this plasmid's Addgene catalogue record and pLannotate feature annotations shown in this document.]
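Description:
pIG-712pUC19-tNGFR-P2A-ITCH is a 3,774 nt pUC19-based plasmid catalogued as a CRISPR vector. It serves as a homology-directed repair donor template, not as a nuclease or guide RNA expression construct. It is maintained in E. coli at high copy through the ColE1/pUC origin and selected with ampicillin via the β-lactamase gene and its native bla promoter. Remnants of the pUC multiple cloning site flank the insert, and a short lacZα fragment remains from the backbone.

The payload sits between the two MCS fragments and centres on a partial human NGFR (TNFRSF16) coding sequence, consistent with the truncated NGFR (tNGFR) named in the title. Truncated NGFR lacks most of the intracellular signalling portion and is widely used as an inert cell-surface marker that can be detected or enriched with antibodies. The name indicates that it is joined through a P2A self-cleaving peptide to ITCH, the human E3 ubiquitin ligase gene, so that an in-frame knock-in would yield tNGFR and ITCH protein from the endogenous transcript. However, the P2A and the ITCH homology arms were not annotated by the automated feature caller. The unannotated stretches on either side of the NGFR fragment presumably hold these elements. The short "C8orf17" and attB1 hits are likely incidental matches. No mammalian promoter is annotated, which fits a design that relies on the target locus for expression.

The stated purpose is knock-in of truncated NGFR at a target gene. The associated work concerns high-yield, non-viral genome engineering of primary cells using repair templates, for which a surface marker gives a convenient readout of knock-in efficiency.
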