Features (pLannotate 1.2.2; 9 found; start..end, strand, type, name):
      9..29      +  misc_feature   MCS (fragment): pUC18/19 multiple cloning site
    330..1253    +  CDS            NGFR (fragment): TNR16_HUMAN - Also known as TNFRSF16. Experimental evidence at protein level: Swiss-Prot protein existence level 1. Low affinity receptor which can bind to NGF, BDNF, NTF3, and NTF4. Forms a heterodimeric receptor with SORCS2 that binds the precursor forms of NGF, BDNF and NTF3 with high affinity, and has much lower affinity for mature NGF and BDNF (PubMed:24908487). Plays an important role in differentiation and survival of specific neuronal populations during development (By similarity). Can mediate cell survival as well as cell death of neural cells. Plays a role in the inactivation of RHOA
   1383..1478    +  CDS            C8orf17 (fragment): MOST1_HUMAN - Experimental evidence at protein level: Swiss-Prot protein existence level 1. May be involved in cell survival, proliferation and progression of cancer cells. From Homo sapiens (Human).
   1540..1562    +  misc_feature   MCS (fragment): pUC18/19 multiple cloning site
   1807..2395    -  rep_origin     ori: high-copy-number ColE1/pMB1/pBR322/pUC origin of replication
   2512..2536    -  protein_bind   attB1: mutant version of attB; recombination site for the Gateway® BP reaction BP Clonase™
   2636..3496    -  CDS            AmpR: β-lactamase; bla; confers resistance to ampicillin, carbenicillin, and related antibiotics
   3497..3601    -  promoter       AmpR promoter: bla
   3688..3731    -  CDS            lacZα (fragment): LacZα fragment of β-galactosidase; lacZ fragment
>Addgene plasmid #186085 | pIG-712pUC19-tNGFR-P2A-ITCH | addgene full sequence | sequence record 367501 | Addgene NGS Result
GCCTGACCTTCGAGCTCGGTACCCGGGGAGATACTGAGAAGGAACAATCTGTGTGGTAGGACACAAACCT
GGAGAATATATCTTGGGAACTGAAGGGAAGAAAGTAAAACATGGAGGAGGGGATGAACAGCCATGTCAGA
TTTTGCCAATAAGTTAGGTAGGATAAAGACTAGAATTGAAAATTGTGTTTAGTAATGTAAAGGCCTTTGT
TACATGGTCTTCAGTAATAAATAGCCAGGTTAGCACTATTTATATATGTTTTTAATGGGAATTTTTGATG
TTTACAGTGTCTCCTTTGCGATGTTCAGATTTTCCAACCTATTGGTGGTATGGGTGCTGGTGCAACGGGG
AGGGCTATGGATGGACCAAGGCTCCTTCTTCTTTTGCTCTTGGGCGTTAGTCTGGGTGGAGCTAAAGAGG
CATGCCCCACCGGACTTTACACACATTCCGGTGAGTGTTGCAAGGCCTGCAACCTGGGAGAAGGCGTCGC
TCAACCCTGCGGGGCGAATCAAACCGTATGCGAACCTTGCCTCGATTCTGTTACATTCTCCGATGTCGTC
TCTGCGACGGAACCCTGCAAGCCATGCACGGAATGTGTCGGGTTGCAAAGTATGTCAGCTCCTTGCGTTG
AAGCAGACGATGCGGTGTGTAGATGTGCCTATGGGTATTATCAAGACGAAACGACGGGACGGTGTGAAGC
ATGTCGAGTATGCGAGGCGGGCAGTGGCCTCGTCTTCTCTTGTCAGGACAAGCAAAACACTGTCTGTGAA
GAATGCCCTGATGGGACTTATAGTGATGAGGCGAATCACGTCGATCCATGTCTTCCCTGTACTGTCTGTG
AAGACACTGAGAGACAATTGCGAGAGTGTACGCGATGGGCCGACGCAGAGTGCGAGGAGATCCCAGGTCG
ATGGATAACCAGGTCAACCCCTCCTGAGGGATCTGATAGTACCGCGCCCTCCACCCAAGAACCCGAAGCT
CCACCTGAGCAAGACCTCATAGCGTCCACAGTAGCAGGAGTTGTCACAACCGTCATGGGAAGTTCACAAC
CAGTAGTTACCAGGGGTACCACGGATAACCTCATTCCGGTGTACTGCAGCATTCTCGCCGCTGTGGTTGT
CGGACTTGTTGCATACATTGCCTTCAAACGCTGGAATAGCCGCGCCAAGCGCTCGGGTTCGGGTGCCACC
AACTTCAGCCTGCTGAAGCAGGCCGGCGACGTGGAGGAGAACCCCGGCCCCTCTGACAGTGGTTCTCAGC
TCGGATCTATGGGTAGCCTCACCATGAAATCACAGCTTCAGATCACTGGTAAGTTTTAGAAACATCGGCT
GCTTTACTTTATTTTTCCCCGTATGATTAAAAAATAATCCTGAGAGGGCCAGGCATGGTGGCCCATGCCT
GTAATCCCAGCACTTTGGGAGGCTGAGGTGGGCGGGTCACTTGAGGCCAGGAGTTTGAGACCAGCCAAGC
CAACATGGAGAATACAAAATTAGTTGGGCATGGTGGTGCACACCTGCTGTCCCAGCTACTCCGGAGGCTG
ATCCTCTAGAGTCGACCTGCAGAGGCTAGGTGGAGGCTCAGTGATGATAAGTCTGCGATGGTGGATGCAT
GTGTCATGGTCATAGCTGTTTCCTGTGTGAAATTGTTATCCGCTCAGAGGGCACAATCCTATTCCGCGCT
ATCCGACAATCTCCAAGACATTAGGTGGAGTTCAGTTCGGCGTATGGCATATGTCGCTGGAAAGAACATG
TGAGCAAAAGGCCAGCAAAAGGCCAGGAACCGTAAAAAGGCCGCGTTGCTGGCGTTTTTCCATAGGCTCC
GCCCCCCTGACGAGCATCACAAAAATCGACGCTCAAGTCAGAGGTGGCGAAACCCGACAGGACTATAAAG
ATACCAGGCGTTTCCCCCTGGAAGCTCCCTCGTGCGCTCTCCTGTTCCGACCCTGCCGCTTACCGGATAC
CTGTCCGCCTTTCTCCCTTCGGGAAGCGTGGCGCTTTCTCATAGCTCACGCTGTAGGTATCTCAGTTCGG
TGTAGGTCGTTCGCTCCAAGCTGGGCTGTGTGCACGAACCCCCCGTTCAGCCCGACCGCTGCGCCTTATC
CGGTAACTATCGTCTTGAGTCCAACCCGGTAAGACACGACTTATCGCCACTGGCAGCAGCCACTGGTAAC
AGGATTAGCAGAGCGAGGTATGTAGGCGGTGCTACAGAGTTCTTGAAGTGGTGGCCTAACTACGGCTACA
CTAGAAGAACAGTATTTGGTATCTGCGCTCTGCTGAAGCCAGTTACCTTCGGAAAAAGAGTTGGTAGCTC
TTGATCCGGCAAACAAACCACCGCTGGTAGCGGTGGTTTTTTTGTTTGCAAGCAGCAGATTACGCGCAGA
AAAAAAGGATCTCAAGAAGATCCTTTGATCTTTTCTACGGGGTCTGACGCTCTATTCAACAAAGCCGCCG
TCCCGTCAAGTCAGCGTAAATGGGTAGGGGGCTTCAAATCGTCCTCGTGATACCAATTCGGAGCCTGCTT
TTTTGTACAAACTTGTTGATAATGGCAATTCAAGGATCTTCACCTAGATCCTTTTAAATTAAAAATGAAG
TTTTAAATCAATCTAAAGTATATATGAGTAAACTTGGTCTGACAGTTACCAATGCTTAATCAGTGAGGCA
CCTATCTCAGCGATCTGTCTATTTCGTTCATCCATAGTTGCCTGACTCCCCGTCGTGTAGATAACTACGA
TACGGGAGGGCTTACCATCTGGCCCCAGTGCTGCAATGATACCGCGAGAGCCACGCTCACCGGCTCCAGA
TTTATCAGCAATAAACCAGCCAGCCGGAAGGGCCGAGCGCAGAAGTGGTCCTGCAACTTTATCCGCCTCC
ATCCAGTCTATTAATTGTTGCCGGGAAGCTAGAGTAAGTAGTTCGCCAGTTAATAGTTTGCGCAACGTTG
TTGCCATTGCTACAGGCATCGTGGTGTCACGCTCGTCGTTTGGTATGGCTTCATTCAGCTCCGGTTCCCA
ACGATCAAGGCGAGTTACATGATCCCCCATGTTGTGCAAAAAAGCGGTTAGCTCCTTCGGTCCTCCGATC
GTTGTCAGAAGTAAGTTGGCCGCAGTGTTATCACTCATGGTTATGGCAGCACTGCATAATTCTCTTACTG
TCATGCCATCCGTAAGATGCTTTTCTGTGACTGGTGAGTACTCAACCAAGTCATTCTGAGAATAGTGTAT
GCGGCGACCGAGTTGCTCTTGCCCGGCGTCAATACGGGATAATACCGCGCCACATAGCAGAACTTTAAAA
GTGCTCATCATTGGAAAACGTTCTTCGGGGCGAAAACTCTCAAGGATCTTACCGCTGTTGAGATCCAGTT
CGATGTAACCCACTCGTGCACCCAACTGATCTTCAGCATCTTTTACTTTCACCAGCGTTTCTGGGTGAGC
AAAAACAGGAAGGCAAAATGCCGCAAAAAAGGGAATAAGGGCGACACGGAAATGTTGAATACTCATACTC
TTCCTTTTTCAATATTATTGAAGCATTTATCAGGGTTATTGTCTCATGAGCGGATACATATTTGAATGTA
TTTAGAAAAATAAACAAATAGGGGTTCCGCGCACATTTCCCCGAAAAGTGCCAGATACCTGAAACAAAAC
CCATCGTACGGCCAAGGAAGTCTCCAATAACTGTGATCCACCACAAGCGCCAGGGTTTTCCCAGTCACGA
CGTTGTAAAACGACGGCCAGTCATGCATAATCCGCACGCATCTGGAATAAGGAAGTGCCATTCC
